>Addgene plasmid #175218 | pCfB8586 | addgene full sequence | sequence record 348538 | Addgene NGS Result
TAATACGACTCACTATAGGGCGAATTAATTCGAGCTCGGTACCCAGCTTGCTTGTTCTTTTTGCAGAAGC
TCAGAATAAACGCTCAACTTTGGCAGATCAATTCCCGGGGCTGAGGCTTAATATGGTGTCGAAGGATCAA
ACGTCCTTTAATAAGAGGTGGACCTTGGGTCTTCTGATGTTGGGTCTAGTCATTATTTTGTGGGTTTTAT
CGTCCTTCCTGATAAATTTGATCTTCGAGGATGACTCGTATAGAAAACCATTCTTTATCACGTACACCAA
TACTGCCGCCTTTATCTTTTATCTTTTTCCAACTGCAAAGGCCGTTGTGGTGAATTACAAGGACACAGGC
CGTGCAAACGTTCACCGCGAACTAATTATGGAGGAAGAAGGTACTGGTAGTGATAGCAATCGCTCGGTTG
ATATGACTAGCCCACTGCTTACAAACCTTGAAGCAGGCACGCATGCCAACCAAAAGAAGAGGCTAACGTT
ATATGAAACAATCAAGTTAAGTGCTGAGTTCTGCATACTTTGGTTCACAGCTAACCTTGTGACCAATGCC
TCGCTGGCATTCACATCGGTGGCATCGCAGACAATCCTCTCCACTACTTCTTCCTTTTTCACCTTGTTCA
TAGGTGCTATTTGTCATGTTGAATCGTTGAGCAAGTCCAAAGTACTCGGGTCGTTCATTTCCTTTGTAGG
CATAATCATGGTCACCAAATCAGATTCTCATCAGCGCTACCAACGCCATATCGCGGACGTTAGTGGTGAT
GATAACGATGCCGTGCAAGTTCTGATAGGCAACTTGTTGGCACTTGCAGGTGCTGTACTTTACGGTGTCT
ACAGTACTTTATTGAAGAGAGAAGTCGGAGATGAGACTCGTGTTAACATGAAGATTTTTTTTGGCTTTGT
TGGTCTCTTTAATTTACTTTTTCTATGGCCATCACTGATTGTATTGGACTTTTTTGGCTGGGAACCATTC
TCTCTGCCCAAAGATCCTAAAGTTGTGGTAATAATCTTCGTCAATTGTCTCATCACATTTGTTAGCGACT
TTTGTTGGGCAAAGGCTATGTTACTAACGAGTCCTTTAACCGTCACCGTAGGATTGAGCATAACGATACC
CCTAGCAATGTTTGGTGATGTAATCTTTAAGCACAAAACCATGTCTGCGCTCTATTTATTTGGTGCTACC
CTCATCTTAGGCTCATTTTTCATCATTAACAAAAGCTCTGAGGAGGAACATTTTGAGAACTCAATAACGG
CTAGCAATTACGAATCAGTGGAGGTGCCAGCAGCAAACAACTGAATTAAACCTCAGCGAATTCGTGAGAA
AGCTTGGGAATAGGCCTTTCAGATCTGCCCGAGACCATGGATGAAGTATCTAGAAATAGCTTGATCTGGT
TACCACTAAACCAGCCTCAAGAACACCCGAATGGAGTCTCTAAGCTACATAATACCAACTTACACTTTAC
AAAATGTTGTCCCCCAAAATGTAGCCATTCGTATCTGCTCCTAATAAAAAGAAAGTTTCTTCACATTCTA
AAAAAAAAAAAAAAAAAAAAAAAAAAAAAAAAAMCCCCCCCCCCCCCCCCTGCAGGCGGCCGCCTCGAGG
CTAGCTTGAGTATTCTATAGTGTCACCTAAATAGCTTGGCGTAATCATGGTCATAGCTGTTTCCTGTGTG
AAATTGTTATCCGCTCACAATTCCACACAACATACGAGCCGGAAGCATAAAGTGTAAAGCCTGGGGTGCC
TAATGAGTGAGCTAACTCACATTAATTGCGTTGCGCTCACTGCCCGCTTTCCAGTCGGGAAACCTGTCGT
GCCAGCTGCATTAATGAATCGGCCAACGCGCGGGGAGAGGCGGTTTGCGTATTGGGCGCTCTTCCGCTTC
CTCGCTCACTGACTCGCTGCGCTCGGTCGTTCGGCTGCGGCGAGCGGTATCAGCTCACTCAAAGGCGGTA
ATACGGTTATCCACAGAATCAGGGGATAACGCAGGAAAGAACATGTGAGCAAAAGGCCAGCAAAAGGCCA
GGAACCGTAAAAAGGCCGCGTTGCTGGCGTTTTTCCATAGGCTCCGCCCCCCTGACGAGCATCACAAAAA
TCGACGCTCAAGTCAGAGGTGGCGAAACCCGACAGGACTATAAAGATACCAGGCGTTTCCCCCTGGAAGC
TCCCTCGTGCGCTCTCCTGTTCCGACCCTGCCGCTTACCGGATACCTGTCCGCCTTTCTCCCTTCGGGAA
GCGTGGCGCTTTCTCATAGCTCACGCTGTAGGTATCTCAGTTCGGTGTAGGTCGTTCGCTCCAAGCTGGG
CTGTGTGCACGAACCCCCCGTTCAGCCCGACCGCTGCGCCTTATCCGGTAACTATCGTCTTGAGTCCAAC
CCGGTAAGACACGACTTATCGCCACTGGCAGCAGCCACTGGTAACAGGATTAGCAGAGCGAGGTATGTAG
GCGGTGCTACAGAGTTCTTGAAGTGGTGGCCTAACTACGGCTACACTAGAAGAACAGTATTTGGTATCTG
CGCTCTGCTGAAGCCAGTTACCTTCGGAAAAAGAGTTGGTAGCTCTTGATCCGGCAAACAAACCACCGCT
GGTAGCGGTGGTTTTTTTGTTTGCAAGCAGCAGATTACGCGCAGAAAAAAAGGATCTCAAGAAGATCCTT
TGATCTTTTCTACGGGGTCTGACGCTCAGTGGAACGAAAACTCACGTTAAGGGATTTTGGTCATGAGATT
ATCAAAAAGGATCTTCACCTAGATCCTTTTAAATTAAAAATGAAGTTTTAAATCAATCTAAAGTATATAT
GAGTAAACTTGGTCTGACAGTTACCAATGCTTAATCAGTGAGGCACCTATCTCAGCGATCTGTCTATTTC
GTTCATCCATAGTTGCCTGACTCCCCGTCGTGTAGATAACTACGATACGGGAGGGCTTACCATCTGGCCC
CAGTGCTGCAATGATACCGCGAGACCCACGCTCACCGGCTCCAGATTTATCAGCAATAAACCAGCCAGCC
GGAAGGGCCGAGCGCAGAAGTGGTCCTGCAACTTTATCCGCCTCCATCCAGTCTATTAATTGTTGCCGGG
AAGCTAGAGTAAGTAGTTCGCCAGTTAATAGTTTGCGCAACGTTGTTGCCATTGCTACAGGCATCGTGGT
GTCACGCTCGTCGTTTGGTATGGCTTCATTCAGCTCCGGTTCCCAACGATCAAGGCGAGTTACATGATCC
CCCATGTTGTGCAAAAAAGCGGTTAGCTCCTTCGGTCCTCCGATCGTTGTCAGAAGTAAGTTGGCCGCAG
TGTTATCACTCATGGTTATGGCAGCACTGCATAATTCTCTTACTGTCATGCCATCCGTAAGATGCTTTTC
TGTGACTGGTGAGTACTCAACCAAGTCATTCTGAGAATAGTGTATGCGGCGACCGAGTTGCTCTTGCCCG
GCGTCAATACGGGATAATACCGCGCCACATAGCAGAACTTTAAAAGTGCTCATCATTGGAAAACGTTCTT
CGGGGCGAAAACTCTCAAGGATCTTACCGCTGTTGAGATCCAGTTCGATGTAACCCACTCGTGCACCCAA
CTGATCTTCAGCATCTTTTACTTTCACCAGCGTTTCTGGGTGAGCAAAAACAGGAAGGCAAAATGCCGCA
AAAAAGGGAATAAGGGCGACACGGAAATGTTGAATACTCATACTCTTCCTTTTTCAATATTATTGAAGCA
TTTATCAGGGTTATTGTCTCATGAGCGGATACATATTTGAATGTATTTAGAAAAATAAACAAATAGGGGT
TCCGCGCACATTTCCCCGAAAAGTGCCACCTGACGTCTAAGAAACCATTATTATCATGACATTAACCTAT
AAAAATAGGCGTATCACGAGGCCCTTTCGTCTCGCGCGTTTCGGTGATGACGGTGAAAACCTCTGACACA
TGCAGCTCCCGGAGACGGTCACAGCTTGTCTGTAAGCGGATGCCGGGAGCAGACAAGCCCGTCAGGGCGC
GTCAGCGGGTGTTGGCGGGTGTCGGGGCTGGCTTAACTATGCGGCATCAGAGCAGATTGTACTGAGAGTG
CACCATATGCGGTGTGAAATACCGCACAGATGCGTAAGGAGAAAATACCGCATCAGGCGCCATTCGCCAT
TCAGGCTGCGCAACTGTTGGGAAGGGCGATCGGTGCGGGCCTCTTCGCTATTACGCCAGCTGGCGAAAGG
GGGATGTGCTGCAAGGCGATTAAGTTGGGTAACGCCAGGGTTTTCCCAGTCACGACGTTGTAAAACGACG
GCCAGTGAATTG
Features (pLannotate 1.2.2; 16 found; start..end, strand, type, name):
      1..19      +  promoter       T7 promoter: promoter for bacteriophage T7 RNA polymerase
     27..44      +  misc_feature   MCS (fragment): pUC18/19 multiple cloning site
     51..93      +  5'UTR          Xenopus globin 5'-UTR: translational enhancer from the 5'-UTR of the major beta-globin gene of Xenopus laevis
    123..1301    +  CDS            YMB8_YEAST: Experimental evidence at protein level: Swiss-Prot protein existence level 1. From Saccharomyces cerevisiae (strain ATCC 204508 / S288c) (Baker's yeast).
   1409..1534    +  3'UTR          Xenopus globin 3'-UTR: 3'-UTR of the major beta-globin gene of Xenopus laevis
   1624..1642    -  promoter       SP6 promoter: promoter for bacteriophage SP6 RNA polymerase
   1684..1700    -  protein_bind   lac operator: The lac repressor binds to the lac operator to inhibit transcription in E. coli. This inhibition can be relieved by adding lactose or isopropyl-β-D-thiogalactopyranoside (IPTG). lac repressor encoded by lacI
   1708..1738    -  promoter       lac promoter: promoter for the E. coli lac operon
   1753..1774    -  protein_bind   CAP binding site: CAP binding activates transcription in the presence of cAMP. E. coli catabolite activator protein
   1787..1879    -  CDS            lacI (fragment): lac repressor; lacI; The lac repressor binds to the lac operator to inhibit transcription in E. coli. This inhibition can be relieved by adding lactose or isopropyl-β-D-thiogalactopyranoside (IPTG).
   2062..2650    -  rep_origin     ori: high-copy-number ColE1/pMB1/pBR322/pUC origin of replication
   2821..3681    -  CDS            AmpR: β-lactamase; bla; confers resistance to ampicillin, carbenicillin, and related antibiotics
   3682..3786    -  promoter       AmpR promoter: bla
   3881..3916    +  CDS            rop (fragment): Rop protein, which maintains plasmids at low copy number; rop
   4018..4117    +  misc_feature   bom (fragment): basis of mobility region from pBR322
   4123..4280    -  CDS            lacZα (fragment): LacZα fragment of β-galactosidase; lacZ fragment
