[The description below was written by a language model from this plasmid's Addgene catalogue record and pLannotate feature annotations shown in this document.]
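Description:
pCfB8586 is an in vitro transcription template built on the pNB1u/pLIFE016 backbone and intended for producing mRNA that is injected into Xenopus laevis oocytes. It is maintained in E. coli as a high-copy plasmid through a ColE1/pUC-type origin of replication and is selected with ampicillin via the β-lactamase gene and its native promoter. The annotated sequence (about 4.3 kb) also carries leftovers typical of pUC/pBR322-derived cloning vectors, including lac promoter/operator elements, a CAP binding site, and fragments of lacI, lacZα, rop and bom. These play no evident role in the construct's intended use.

The payload is the Saccharomyces cerevisiae open reading frame YML018C, which the feature table matches to the yeast protein entry YMB8_YEAST. According to the depositor it was inserted by USER cloning into a PacI/Nt.BbvCI cassette. A T7 promoter sits upstream, followed by the 5'-UTR of the Xenopus major β-globin gene, which acts as a translational enhancer. The matching β-globin 3'-UTR lies downstream of the coding sequence. The record states that the vector also adds a poly(A) tail to the transcript, although no poly(A) tract is separately annotated in the feature table. Together these flanking elements yield T7 run-off transcripts that are stable and efficiently translated in oocytes. An SP6 promoter is present downstream in the opposite orientation. The associated work concerned deorphanizing yeast solute carriers for uptake of xenobiotic compounds, which suggests that YML018C was expressed in oocytes to assay it as a candidate transporter.
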