Addgene plasmid #175218: pCfB8586
Purpose: Xenopus oocyte expression vector containing YML018C. Contains T7 RNA polymerase binding site, and adds polyA tail to YML018C. Used for generation of mRNA, for injection into xenopus laevis oocytes.
Depositing lab: Irina Borodina. Depositing organization: Danmarks Tekniske Universitet. Publication: Deorphanizing solute carriers in Saccharomyces cerevisiae for secondary uptake of xenobiotic compounds. Moller-Hansen I, Saez-Saez J, van der Hoek SA, Dyekjaer JD, Christensen HB, Wright Muelas M, O'Hagan S, Kell DB, Borodina I. Front Microbiol. 2024 Apr 12;15:1376653. doi: 10.3389/fmicb.2024.1376653. PubMed 38680917.
Backbone
  Vector backbone: pNB1u/pLIFE016
  Backbone size w/o insert (bp): 3099
  Vector type: mRNA expression, injection into xenopus oocytes
Growth in bacteria
  Bacterial resistance: Ampicillin, 100 μg/mL
  Growth temperature: 37°C
  Growth strain: DH5alpha
  Copy number: High Copy
Gene/Insert
  Gene/Insert name: YML018C
  Species: S. cerevisiae (budding yeast)
  Promoter: T7
  Tag / fusion protein: PolyA (C terminal on insert)
  Cloning method: Restriction Enzyme; 5′ cloning site PacI/Nt.BbvCI (unknown if destroyed); 3′ cloning site USER cloning (unknown if destroyed)
  Sequencing primers: 5′ AAGGCGATTAAGTTGGGT; 3′ GTGTTCTTGAGGCTGGTTTA
Terms and licenses: Academic/Nonprofit Terms; Industry Terms: Not Available to Industry
Depositor comments: Generated by USER cloning
How to cite: pCfB8586 was a gift from Irina Borodina (Addgene plasmid # 175218 ; http://n2t.net/addgene:175218 ; RRID:Addgene_175218)
