>Addgene plasmid #175218 | pCfB8586 | depositor partial sequence | sequence record 339725 | YML018C
ATGGTGTCGAAGGATCAAACGTCCTTTAATAAGAGGTGGACCTTGGGTCTTCTGATGTTGGGTCTAGTCA
TTATTTTGTGGGTTTTATCGTCCTTCCTGATAAATTTGATCTTCGAGGATGACTCGTATAGAAAACCATT
CTTTATCACGTACACCAATACTGCCGCCTTTATCTTTTATCTTTTTCCAACTGCAAAGGCCGTTGTGGTG
AATTACAAGGACACAGGCCGTGCAAACGTTCACCGCGAACTAATTATGGAGGAAGAAGGTACTGGTAGTG
ATAGCAATCGCTCGGTTGATATGACTAGCCCACTGCTTACAAACCTTGAAGCAGGCACGCATGCCAACCA
AAAGAAGAGGCTAACGTTATATGAAACAATCAAGTTAAGTGCTGAGTTCTGCATACTTTGGTTCACAGCT
AACCTTGTGACCAATGCCTCGCTGGCATTCACATCGGTGGCATCGCAGACAATCCTCTCCACTACTTCTT
CCTTTTTCACCTTGTTCATAGGTGCTATTTGTCATGTTGAATCGTTGAGCAAGTCCAAAGTACTCGGGTC
GTTCATTTCCTTTGTAGGCATAATCATGGTCACCAAATCAGATTCTCATCAGCGCTACCAACGCCATATC
GCGGACGTTAGTGGTGATGATAACGATGCCGTGCAAGTTCTGATAGGCAACTTGTTGGCACTTGCAGGTG
CTGTACTTTACGGTGTCTACAGTACTTTATTGAAGAGAGAAGTCGGAGATGAGACTCGTGTTAACATGAA
GATTTTTTTTGGCTTTGTTGGTCTCTTTAATTTACTTTTTCTATGGCCATCACTGATTGTATTGGACTTT
TTTGGCTGGGAACCATTCTCTCTGCCCAAAGATCCTAAAGTTGTGGTAATAATCTTCGTCAATTGTCTCA
TCACATTTGTTAGCGACTTTTGTTGGGCAAAGGCTATGTTACTAACGAGTCCTTTAACCGTCACCGTAGG
ATTGAGCATAACGATACCCCTAGCAATGTTTGGTGATGTAATCTTTAAGCACAAAACCATGTCTGCGCTC
TATTTATTTGGTGCTACCCTCATCTTAGGCTCATTTTTCATCATTAACAAAAGCTCTGAGGAGGAACATT
TTGAGAACTCAATAACGGCTAGCAATTACGAATCAGTGGAGGTGCCAGCAGCAAACAACTGA
